Addgene plasmid #49303: pGGEV_2'_XcmI-LacZ
Purpose: (Empty Backbone) Golden Gate entry vector at position 2, LacZ, final entry vector for the assembly
Depositing lab: Joachim Wittbrodt. Depositing organization: Universitaet Heidelberg. Publication: Golden GATEway cloning--a combinatorial approach to generate fusion and recombination constructs. Kirchmaier S, Lust K, Wittbrodt J. PLoS One. 2013 Oct 7;8(10):e76117. doi: 10.1371/journal.pone.0076117. PubMed 24116091.
Backbone
  Vector backbone: pBluescript
  Backbone manufacturer: Stratagene
  Vector type: cloning vector
Growth in bacteria
  Bacterial resistance: Ampicillin, 100 μg/mL
  Growth temperature: 37°C
  Growth strain: DH5alpha
  Copy number: High Copy
Gene/Insert
  Gene/Insert name: None
Terms and licenses: Academic/Nonprofit Terms; Industry Terms: Not Available to Industry
How to cite: pGGEV_2'_XcmI-LacZ was a gift from Joachim Wittbrodt (Addgene plasmid # 49303 ; http://n2t.net/addgene:49303 ; RRID:Addgene_49303)
