[The description below was written by a language model from this plasmid's Addgene catalogue record and pLannotate feature annotations shown in this document.]
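Description:
pGGEV_2'_XcmI-LacZ is an empty Golden Gate entry vector built on the pBluescript backbone. It forms part of a combinatorial "Golden GATEway" cloning system in which fragments are first placed into position-specific entry vectors and then joined in a defined order. This plasmid serves position 2. The record describes it as the final entry vector for an assembly, which suggests the primed variant is used when the assembly ends at that position, although the overhang design is not given. It replicates in E. coli from a high-copy ColE1/pUC-type origin and is selected with ampicillin through the bla gene and its own promoter. An f1 phage origin inherited from pBluescript is also present.

No gene of interest is recorded. The cloning site holds a lacZα-based stuffer, annotated as a lac promoter, lac operator, CAP binding site and lacZα fragment, flanked by T7 and SP6 phage promoters. Replacing this cassette with an insert should allow blue/white screening. The name indicates that XcmI sites flank the cassette. XcmI digestion is commonly used to produce single T overhangs for TA cloning of PCR products, but neither the sites nor the type IIS sites used for Golden Gate release are annotated in the feature table.

The automated annotation also reports a simian CMV IE94 promoter fragment, a further SP6 promoter, a rabbit β-globin intron with a short adjoining β-globin coding fragment, and an SV40 polyadenylation signal in reverse orientation. The record does not explain the role of these eukaryotic expression elements. Several very short hits (a wasp peptide, lacI fragments and an RSF ori fragment) are most likely incidental matches.
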