Features (pLannotate 1.2.2; 22 found; start..end, strand, type, name):
      1..456     -  rep_origin     f1 ori (sequence partly withheld): f1 bacteriophage origin of replication; arrow indicates direction of (+) strand synthesis
    461..527     -  CDS            lacZα (fragment): LacZα fragment of β-galactosidase; lacZ fragment
    528..936     +  promoter       CMV IE94 promoter (fragment): enhancer/promoter region of simian cytomegalovirus major immediate early transcription unit IE94
    971..989     +  promoter       SP6 promoter: promoter for bacteriophage SP6 RNA polymerase
   1022..1050    -  rep_origin     f1 ori (fragment): f1 bacteriophage origin of replication; arrow indicates direction of (+) strand synthesis
   1054..1211    -  CDS            lacZα (fragment): LacZα fragment of β-galactosidase; lacZ fragment
   1214..1232    +  promoter       T7 promoter: promoter for bacteriophage T7 RNA polymerase
   1296..1358    -  CDS            VESPI_VESMG (fragment): Experimental evidence at protein level: Swiss-Prot protein existence level 1. Shows contractile activity on isolated ileum smooth muscle. From Vespa magnifica (Hornet).
   1370..1388    -  promoter       SP6 promoter: promoter for bacteriophage SP6 RNA polymerase
   1430..1446    -  protein_bind   lac operator: The lac repressor binds to the lac operator to inhibit transcription in E. coli. This inhibition can be relieved by adding lactose or isopropyl-β-D-thiogalactopyranoside (IPTG). lac repressor encoded by lacI
   1454..1484    -  promoter       lac promoter: promoter for the E. coli lac operon
   1499..1520    -  protein_bind   CAP binding site: CAP binding activates transcription in the presence of cAMP. E. coli catabolite activator protein
   1533..1625    -  CDS            lacI (fragment): lac repressor; lacI; The lac repressor binds to the lac operator to inhibit transcription in E. coli. This inhibition can be relieved by adding lactose or isopropyl-β-D-thiogalactopyranoside (IPTG).
   1627..1661    -  rep_origin     RSF ori (fragment): Plasmids containing the RSF 1030 origin of replication can be propagated in E. coli cells that contain additional plasmids with compatible origins.
   1746..2318    +  intron         β-globin intron: intron from rabbit β-globin gene
   2316..2381    +  CDS            HBB (fragment): HBB_LEPEU - Experimental evidence at protein level: Swiss-Prot protein existence level 1. Involved in oxygen transport from the lung to the various peripheral tissues. From Lepus europaeus (European hare).
   2391..2525    -  polyA_signal   SV40 poly(A) signal: SV40 polyadenylation signal
   2592..2611    +  misc_feature   MCS (fragment): pBluescript multiple cloning site
   2612..2665    -  CDS            lacI (fragment): lac repressor; lacI; The lac repressor binds to the lac operator to inhibit transcription in E. coli. This inhibition can be relieved by adding lactose or isopropyl-β-D-thiogalactopyranoside (IPTG).
   2848..3436    -  rep_origin     ori: high-copy-number ColE1/pMB1/pBR322/pUC origin of replication
   3607..4467    -  CDS            AmpR: β-lactamase; bla; confers resistance to ampicillin, carbenicillin, and related antibiotics
   4468..4572    -  promoter       AmpR promoter: bla
>Addgene plasmid #49303 | pGGEV_2'_XcmI-LacZ | depositor full sequence | sequence record 72935 | Full Sequence
AAATTGTAAACGTTAATATTTTGTTAAAATTCGCGTTAAATTTTTGTTAAATCAGCTCATTTTTTAACCA
ATAGGCCGAAATCGGCAAAATCCCTTATAAATCAAAAGAATAGACCGAGATAGGGT
[37 nt withheld, positions 127-163]
AAAGAACGTGGACTCCAACGTCAAAGG
[49 nt withheld, positions 191-239]
T
[91 nt withheld, positions 241-331]
G
[124 nt withheld, positions 333-456]
CCCATTCGCCATTCAGGCTACGCAACTGTTGGGAAGGGCGATCGGTGCGGGCCTCTTCGCTATTACGCCA
GGGCGCCTCCCCCATTGACGTCAATTACGGTAAATGGCCCGCCTGGCTCAATGCCCATTGACGTCAATAG
GACCACCCACCATTGACGTCAATGGGATGGCTCATTGCCCATTCATATCCGTTCTCACGCCCCCTATTGA
CGTCAATGACGGTAAATGGCCCACTTGGCAGTACATCAATATCTATTAATAGTAACTTGGCAAGTACATT
ACTATTGGAAGTACGCCAGGGTACATTGGCAGTACTCCCATTGACGTCAATGGCGGTAAATGGCCCGCGA
TGGCTGCCAAGTACATCCCCATTGACGTCAATGGGGAGGGGCAATGACGCAAATGGGCGTTCCATTGACG
TAAATGGGCGGTAGGCGTGCCTAATGGGAGGTCTATATAAGCAATGCTCGTTTAGGGAACCGCCATTCTG
CCTGGGGACGTCGGAGCAAGCTTGATTTAGGTGACACTATAGAGGTCTCAGGCTCCGGATCCAGCGGTGG
CGTGGCGCGCTTAATGCGCCGCTACAGGGCGCGTCCATTCGCCATTCAGGCTGCGCAACTGTTGGGAAGG
GCGATCGGTGCGGGCCTCTTCGCTATTACGCCAGCTGGCGAAAGGGGGATGTGCTGCAAGGCGATTAAGT
TGGGTAACGCCAGGGTTTTCCCAGTCACGACGTTGTAAAACGACGGCCAGTGAATTGTAATACGACTCAC
TATAGGGCGAATTGGGCCCGACGTCGCATGCTCCCGGCCGCCATGGCGGCCGCGGGAATTCGATATCACT
AGTGAATTCGCGGCCGCCTGCAGGTCGACCATATGGGAGAGCTCCCAACGCGTTGGATGCATAGCTTGAG
TATTCTATAGTGTCACCTAAATAGCTTGGCGTAATCATGGTCATAGCTGTTTCCTGTGTGAAATTGTTAT
CCGCTCACAATTCCACACAACATACGAGCCGGAAGCATAAAGTGTAAAGCCTGGGGTGCCTAATGAGTGA
GCTAACTCACATTAATTGCGTTGCGCTCACTGCCCGCTTTCCAGTCGGGAAACCTGTCGTGCCAGCTGCA
TTAATGAATCGGCCAACGCGCGGGGAGAGGCGGTTTGCGTATTGGGCGCTCTTCCGCTTCCTCGCTCACT
GACTCGCTGCGCTCGCCACGCCACCGCTGGTACCTAAGTGAGACCCTCATCCTCCCGGGTAACTAAGTAA
GGATCTCGACCGATCCTGAGAACTTCAGGGTGAGTTTGGGGACCCTTGATTGTTCTTTCTTTTTCGCTAT
TGTAAAATTCATGTTATATGGAGGGGGCAAAGTTTTCAGGGTGTTGTTTAGAATGGGAAGATGTCCCTTG
TATCACCATGGACCCTCATGATAATTTTGTTTCTTTCACTTTCTACTCTGTTGACAACCATTGTCTCCTC
TTATTTTCTTTTCATTTTCTGTAACTTTTTCGTTAAACTTTAGCTTGCATTTGTAACGAATTTTTAAATT
CACTTTTGTTTATTTGTCAGATTGTAAGTACTTTCTCTAATCACTTTTTTTTCAAGGCAATCAGGGTATA
TTATATTGTACTTCAGCACAGTTTTAGAGAACAATTGTTATAATTAAATGATAAGGTAGAATATTTCTGC
ATATAAATTCTGGCTGGCGTGGAAATATTCTTATTGGTAGAAACAACTACACCCTGGTCATCATCCTGCC
TTTCTCTTTATGGTTACAATGATATACACTGTTTGAGATGAGGATAAAATACTCTGAGTCCAAACCGGGC
CCCTCTGCTAACCATGTTCATGCCTTCTTCTCTTTCCTACAGCTCCTGGGCAACGTGCTGGTTGTTGTGC
TGTCTCATCATTTTGGCAAAGAATTAATTCCTCGACGGATCGTAGATCCAGACATGATAAGATACATTGA
TGAGTTTGGACAAACCACAACTAGAATGCAGTGAAAAAAATGCTTTATTTGTGAAATTTGTGATGCTATT
GCTTTATTTGTAACCATTATAAGCTGCAATAAACAAGTTAACAACAACAATTGCATTCATTTTATGTTTC
AGGTTCAGGGGGAGGTGTGGGAGGTTTTTTAATTCGCGGCCGCTCTAGAACTAGTCTGCATTAATGAATC
GGCCAACGCGCGGGGAGAGGCGGTTTGCGTATTGGGCGCTCTTCCGCTTCCTCGCTCACTGACTCGCTGC
GCTCGGTCGTTCGGCTGCGGCGAGCGGTATCAGCTCACTCAAAGGCGGTAATACGGTTATCCACAGAATC
AGGGGATAACGCAGGAAAGAACATGTGAGCAAAAGGCCAGCAAAAGGCCAGGAACCGTAAAAAGGCCGCG
TTGCTGGCGTTTTTCCATAGGCTCGGCCCCCCTGACGAGCATCACAAAAATCGACGCTCAAGTCAGAGGT
GGCGAAACCCGACAGGACTATAAAGATACCAGGCGTTCCCCCCTGGAAGCTCCCTCGTGCGCTCTCCTGT
TCCGACCCTGCCGCTTACCGGATACCTGTCCGCCTTTCTCCCTTCGGGAAGCGTGGCGCTTTCTCAATGC
TCACGCTGTAGGTATCTCAGTTCGGTGTAGGTCGTTCGCTCCAAGCTGGGCTGTGTGCACGAACCCCCCG
TTCAGCCCGACCGCTGCGCCTTATCCGGTAACTATCGTCTTGAGTCCAACCCGGTAAGACACGACTTATC
GCCACTGGCAGCAGCCACTGGTAACAGGATTAGCAGAGCGAGGTATGTAGGCGGTGCTACAGAGTTCTTG
AAGTGGTGGCCTAACTACGGCTACACTAGAAGGACAGTATTTGGTATCTGCGCTCTGCTGAAGCCAGTTA
CCTTCGGAAAAAGAGTTGGTAGCTCTTGATCCGGCAAACAAACCACCGCTGGTAGCGGTGGTTTTTTTGT
TTGCAAGCAGCAGATTACGCGCAGAAAAAAAGGATCTCAAGAAGATCCTTTGATCTTTTCTACGGGGTCT
GACGCTCAGTGGAACGAAAACTCACGTTAAGGGATTTTGGTCATGAGATTATCAAAAAGGATCTTCACCT
AGATCCTTTTAAATTAAAAATGAAGTTTTAAATCAATCTAAAGTATATATGAGTAAACTTGGTCTGACAG
TTACCAATGCTTAATCAGTGAGGCACCTATCTCAGCGATCTGTCTATTTCGTTCATCCATAGTTGCCTGA
CTGCCCGTCGTGTAGATAACTACGATACGGGAGGGCTTACCATCTGGCCCCAGTGCTGCAATGATACCGC
GGGACCCACGCTCACCGGCTCCAGATTTATCAGCAATAAACCAGCCAGCCGGAAGGGCCGAGCGCAGAAG
TGGTCCTGCAACTTTATCCGCCTCCATCCAGTCTATTAATTGTTGCCGGGAAGCTAGAGTAAGTAGTTCG
CCAGTTAATAGTTTGCGCAACGTTGTTGCCATTGCTACAGGCATCGTGGTGTCACGCTCGTCGTTTGGTA
TGGCTTCATTCAGCTCCGGTTCCCAACGATCAAGGCGAGTTACATGATCCCCCATGTTGTGAAAAAAAGC
GGTTAGCTCCTTCGGTCCTCCGATCGTTGTCAGAAGTAAGTTGGCCGCAGTGTTATCACTCATGCTTATG
GCAGCACTGCATAATTCTCTTACTGTCATGCCATCCGTAAGATGCTTTTCTGTGACTGGTGAGTACTCAA
CCAAGTCATTCTGAGAATAGTGTATGCGGCGACCGAGTTGCTCTTGCCCGGCGTCAATACGGGATAATAC
CGCGCCACATAGCAGAACTTTAAAAGTGCTCATCATTGGAAAACGTTCTTCGGGGCGAAAACTCTCAAGG
ATCTTACCGCTGTTGAGATCCAGTTCGATGTAACCCACTCGTGCACCCAACTGATCTTCAGCATCTTTTA
CTTTCACCAGCGTTTCTGGGTGAGCAAAAACAGGAAGGCAAAATGCCGCAAAAAAGGGAATAAGGGCGAC
ACGGAAATGTTGAATACTCATACTCTTCCTTTTTCAATATTATTGAAGCATTTATCAGGGTTATTGTCTC
ATGAGCGGATACATATTTGAATGTATTTAGAAAAATAAACAAATAGGGGTTCCGCGCACATTTCCCCGAA
AAGTGCCACCTG
