>Addgene plasmid #49303 | pGGEV_2'_XcmI-LacZ | addgene partial sequence | sequence record 75909 | CMV-F 5'-CGCAAATGGGCGGTAGGCGTG-3'
TGCCTGGGGACGTCGGAGCAAGCTTGATTTAGGTGACACTATAGAGGTCTCAGGCTCCGGATCCAGCGGT
GGCGTGGCGCGCTTAATGCGCCGCTACAGGGCGCGTCCATTCGCCATTCAGGCTGCGCAACTGTTGGGAA
GGGCGATCGGTGCGGGCCTCTTCGCTATTACGCCAGCTGGCGAAAGGGGGATGTGCTGCAAGGCGATTAA
GTTGGGTAACGCCAGGGTTTTCCCAGTCACGACGTTGTAAAACGACGGCCAGTGAATTGTAATACGACTC
ACTATAGGGCGAATTGGGCCCGACGTCGCATGCTCCCGGCCGCCATGGCGGCCGCGGGAATTCGATATCA
CTAGTGAATTCGCGGCCGCCTGCAGGTCGACCATATGGGAGAGCTCCCAACGCGTTGGATGCATAGCTTG
AGTATTCTATAGTGTCACCTAAATAGCTTGGCGTAATCATGGTCATAGCTGTTTCCTGTGTGAAATTGTT
ATCCGCTCACAATTCCACACAACATACGAGCCGGAAGCATAAAGTGTAAAGCCTGGGGTGCCTAATGAGT
GAGCTAACTCACATTAATTGCGTTGCGCTCACTGCCCGCTTTCCAGTCGGGAAACCTGTCGTGCCAGCTG
CATTAATGAATCGGCCAACGCGCGGGGAGAGGCGGTTTGCGTATTGGGCGCTCTTCCGCTTCCTCGCTCA
CTGACTC
