>Addgene plasmid #49303 | pGGEV_2'_XcmI-LacZ | addgene partial sequence | sequence record 77018 | bglob-int-R
GGTCCCCAAACTCACCCTGAAGTTCTCAGGATCGGTCGAGATCCTTACTTAGTTACCCGGGAGGATGAGG
GTCTCACTTAGGTACCAGCGGTGGCGTGGCGAGCGCAGCGAGTCAGTGAGCGAGGAAGCGGAAGAGCGCC
CAATACGCAAACCGCCTCTCCCCGCGCGTTGGCCGATTCATTAATGCAGCTGGCACGACAGGTTTCCCGA
CTGGAAAGCGGGCAGTGAGCGCAACGCAATTAATGTGAGTTAGCTCACTCATTAGGCACCCCAGGCTTTA
CACTTTATGCTTCCGGCTCGTATGTTGTGTGGAATTGTGAGCGGATAACAATTTCACACAGGAAACAGCT
ATGACCATGATTACGCCAAGCTATTTAGGTGACACTATAGAATACTCAAGCTATGCATCCAACGCGTTGG
GAGCTCTCCCATATGGTCGACCTGCAGGCGGCCGCGAATTCACTAGTGATATCGAATTCCCGCGGCCGCC
ATGGCGGCCGGGAGCATGCGACGTCGGGCCCAATTCGCCCTATAGTGAGTCGTATTACAATTCACTGGCC
GTCGTTTTACAACGTCGTGACTGGGAAAACCCTGGCGTTACCCAACTTAATCGCCTTGCAGCACATCCCC
CTTTCGCCAGCTGGCGTAATAGCGAAGAGGCCCGCACCGATCGCCCTTCCCAACAGTTGCGCAGCCTGAA
TGGCGAATGGACGCGCCCTGTAGCGGCGCATTAAGCGCGCCACGCCACCGCTGGATCCGGAGCCTGAGAC
CTCTATAGTGTCACCTAAATCAAGCTTGCTCCGACGTCCCCAGGCAGAATGGCGGTTCCCTAAACGAGCA
TTGCTTATATAGACCTCCCATTAGGCACGCCTACCGCCCATTTACGTCAATGGAACGCCCATTTGCGTCA
TTGCCCCTCCCCATTGACGTCAATGGGGATGTACTTGGCAGCCATCGCGGG
